Addgene plasmid #29423: V5V
Depositing lab: Steven Vogel. Depositing organization: National Institute on Alcohol Abuse & Alcoholism (NIAAA). Publication: Structural rearrangement of CaMKIIalpha catalytic domains encodes activation. Thaler C, Koushik SV, Puhl HL, Blank PS, Vogel SS. Proc Natl Acad Sci U S A. 2009 Apr 14. 106(15):6369-74. 10.1073/pnas.0901913106 PubMed 19339497.
Backbone
  Vector backbone: pEGFP C1
  Backbone size w/o insert (bp): 3984
  Vector type: Mammalian Expression ; Anisotropy and brightness standard
  Selectable markers: Neomycin (select with G418)
Growth in bacteria
  Bacterial resistance: Kanamycin, 50 μg/mL
  Growth temperature: 37°C
  Growth strain: DH5alpha
  Copy number: High Copy
Gene/Insert
  Gene/Insert name: Venus-5-Venus (alt name: V5V)
  Insert size (bp): 1435
  Cloning method: Restriction Enzyme; 5′ cloning site Bgl II (not destroyed); 3′ cloning site Bam HI (not destroyed)
  Sequencing primers: 5′ CCAAAATCAACGGGACTTTCC; 3′ CAGGTTCAGGGGGAGGTGTGG
Terms and licenses: Academic/Nonprofit Terms; Industry Terms: Not Available to Industry
Depositor comments: Anisotropy standard and brightness standard Linker sequence: TCCGGACTCAGATCT Please note that digest with the enzymes used for cloning will not remove the full V5V insert from the plasmid.
How to cite: V5V was a gift from Steven Vogel (Addgene plasmid # 29423 ; http://n2t.net/addgene:29423 ; RRID:Addgene_29423)
