[The description below was written by a language model from this plasmid's Addgene catalogue record.]
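Description:
V5V is a mammalian expression plasmid built on the pEGFP-C1 backbone that encodes a tandem dimer of the yellow fluorescent protein Venus, recorded as Venus-5-Venus. The name and the 15-nucleotide linker given in the depositor comments indicate that the two Venus copies are joined by a five-residue spacer. The insert is listed at about 1.4 kb on a backbone of roughly 4 kb. It is propagated in E. coli as a high-copy plasmid under kanamycin selection, and the same backbone provides neomycin resistance, so transfected mammalian cells can be selected with G418. The record does not name the promoter. Vectors of the pEGFP-C1 family normally drive expression from the CMV immediate-early promoter, but no feature table is supplied here to confirm this.

The cloning sites are recorded as BglII (5′) and BamHI (3′), both preserved. The depositor notes that digestion with these enzymes will not release the complete V5V cassette, which fits with one Venus copy occupying the fluorescent protein position of the backbone and the second being added downstream through the multiple cloning site.

The construct serves as a calibration reagent rather than a tool for studying a particular gene. Holding two identical fluorophores close together in a fixed 1:1 arrangement gives a defined homo-FRET signal, seen as reduced fluorescence anisotropy relative to monomeric Venus. It also gives a molecular brightness corresponding to two fluorophores per molecule. The depositor accordingly describes it as an anisotropy and brightness standard, useful as a reference when interpreting anisotropy or fluctuation-based measurements of protein oligomerisation. The associated publication is a study of CaMKIIα catalytic domain rearrangement.
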