>Addgene plasmid #29423 | V5V | addgene partial sequence | sequence record 34997 | 29423 with CMV-F
GATCCGCTAGCGCTACCGGTCGCCACCATGGTGAGCAAGGGCGAGGAGCTGTTCACCGGGGTGGTGCCCA
TCCTGGTCGAGCTGGACGGCGACGTAAACGGCCACAAGTTCAGCGTGTCCGGCGAGGGCGAGGGCGATGC
CACCTACGGCAAGCTGACCCTGAAGCTCATCTGCACCACCGGCAAGCTGCCCGTGCCCTGGCCCACCCTC
GTGACCACCCTCGGCTACGGCCTGCAGTGCTTCGCCCGCTACCCCGACCACATGAAGCAGCACGACTTCT
TCAAGTCCGCCATGCCCGAAGGCTACGTCCAGGAGCGCACCATCTTCTTCAAGGACGACGGCAACTACAA
GACCCGCGCCGAGGTGAAGTTCGAGGGCGACACCCTGGTGAACCGCATCGAGCTGAAGGGCATCGACTTC
AAGGAGGACGGCAACATCCTGGGGCACAAGCTGGAGTACAACTACAACAGCCACAACGTCTATATCACCG
CCGACAAGCAGAAGAACGGCATCAAGGCCAACTTCAAGATCCGCCACAACATCGAGGACGGCGGCGTGCA
GCTCGCCGACCACTACCAGCAGAACACCCCCATCGGCGACGGCCCCGTGCTGCTGCCCGACAACCACTAC
CTGAGCTACCAGTCCAAGCTGAGCAAAGACCCCAACGAGAAGCGCGATCACATGGTCCTGCTGGAGTTCG
TGACCGCCGCCGGGATCACTCTCGGCATGGACGAGCTGTACAAGTCCGGACTCAGATCTGTGAGCAAGGG
CGAGGAGCTGTTCACCGGGGTGGTGCCCATCCTGGTCGAGCTGGACGG
