>Addgene plasmid #29423 | V5V | addgene partial sequence | sequence record 34998 | 29423 with SV40pA-R (5' GAAATTTGTGATGCTATTGC 3')
ATTATAGCTGCATAACAAGTTAACAACAACAATTGCATTCATTTTATGTTTCAGGTTCAGGGGGAGGTGT
GGGAGGTTTTTTAAAGCAAGTAAAACCTCTACAAATGTGGTATGGCTGATTATGATCAGTTATCTAGATC
CGGTGGATCCCGGGCCCGCGGTACCGTCGACTGCAGAATTCCTTGTACAGCTCGTCCATGCCGAGAGTGA
TCCCGGCGGCGGTCACGAACTCCAGCAGGACCATGTGATCGCGCTTCTCGTTGGGGTCTTTGCTCAGCTT
GGACTGGTAGCTCAGGTAGTGGTTGTCGGGCAGCAGCACGGGGCCGTCGCCGATGGGGGTGTTCTGCTGG
TAGTGGTCGGCGAGCTGCACGCCGCCGTCCTCGATGTTGTGGCGGATCTTGAAGTTGGCCTTGATGCCGT
TCTTCTGCTTGTCGGCGGTGATATAGACGTTGTGGCTGTTGTAGTTGTACTCCAGCTTGTGCCCCAGGAT
GTTGCCGTCCTCCTTGAAGTCGATGCCCTTCAGCTCGATGCGGTTCACCAGGGTGTCGCCCTCGAACTTC
ACCTCGGCGCGGGTCTTGTAGTTGCCGTCGTCCTTGAAGAAGATGGTGCGCTCCTGGACGTAGCCTTCGG
GCATGGCGGACTTGAAGAAGTCGTGCTGCTTCATGTGGTCGGGGTAGCGGGCGAAGCACTGCAGGCCGTA
GCCGAGGGTGGTCACGA
